Addgene plasmid #148681: pT7-MS2-HA-C1-HseIF2b_2-333_AF
Purpose: Mammalian Expression of HseIF2b_2-333
Depositing lab: Elisa Izaurralde. Depositing organization: Max Planck Institute for Developmental Biology.
Backbone
  Vector backbone: Unknown
  Vector type: Mammalian Expression
Growth in bacteria
  Bacterial resistance: Kanamycin, 50 μg/mL
  Growth temperature: 37°C
  Growth strain: DH5alpha
  Copy number: High Copy
Gene/Insert
  Gene/Insert name: HseIF2b_2-333
  Species: H. sapiens (human)
  Entrez Gene: EIF2S2 (a.k.a. EIF2, EIF2B, EIF2beta, PPP1R67, eIF-2-beta)
  Cloning method: Unknown
Terms and licenses: Academic/Nonprofit Terms; Industry Terms: Not Available to Industry
Depositor comments: Sequence given by NCBI: NM_003908.4 (Uniprot.: P20042) Plasmids from this collection were made available to the research community and donated after the lab closed. Please note that the sequence provided by the depositing laboratory may be theoretical/predicted or based on Sanger sequencing results. There may be discrepancies between sequencing results obtained by Addgene and the depositor sequence. If an Addgene verified sequence is not available, please contact before placing your order to request that our lab fully sequence the plasmid.
How to cite: pT7-MS2-HA-C1-HseIF2b_2-333_AF was a gift from Elisa Izaurralde (Addgene plasmid # 148681 ; http://n2t.net/addgene:148681 ; RRID:Addgene_148681)
