[The description below was written by a language model from this plasmid's Addgene catalogue record and pLannotate feature annotations shown in this document.]
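Description:
pT7-MS2-HA-C1-HseIF2b_2-333_AF is a 5,479-nt mammalian expression plasmid encoding human eIF2β (EIF2S2) residues 2–333, fused at its N-terminus to the bacteriophage MS2 coat protein and an HA epitope. The catalogue lists the backbone as unknown. It is maintained in E. coli at high copy through a ColE1/pUC-type origin and selected with kanamycin. The NeoR/KanR gene (Tn5 aminoglycoside phosphotransferase) sits behind both a bacterial bla promoter and the SV40 enhancer/early promoter and is followed by an HSV TK poly(A) signal, so the same marker could also support G418 selection in mammalian cells. An f1 origin is also present. Several short annotated fragments (HIV-1 LTR, SV40 large T antigen, ble, bGH poly(A)) appear to be partial sequence matches to backbone sequence rather than functional elements.

The expression cassette is driven by the CMV immediate early enhancer and promoter, with a T7 promoter just downstream that could allow in vitro transcription by T7 RNA polymerase. The open reading frame runs from the MS2 coat protein through an HA tag (annotated as a fragment of a 3xHA element) into the EIF2S2 coding sequence, and transcripts end at an SV40 poly(A) signal. eIF2β is a subunit of eIF2, which forms the ternary complex with GTP and initiator tRNA in early translation initiation.

The MS2 coat protein binds a specific RNA stem-loop, so fusions of this kind are generally used to tether a protein to reporter mRNAs carrying MS2 binding sites, with the HA tag enabling detection or immunoprecipitation. The record itself states only mammalian expression as the purpose. The depositor notes that the supplied sequence may be theoretical or based on Sanger sequencing.
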