Features (pLannotate 1.2.2; 17 found; start..end, strand, type, name):
     61..364     +  enhancer       CMV enhancer: human cytomegalovirus immediate early enhancer
    365..568     +  promoter       CMV promoter: human cytomegalovirus (CMV) immediate early promoter
    564..597     +  LTR            5' LTR (truncated) (fragment): truncated 5' long terminal repeat (LTR) from HIV-1
    613..631     +  promoter       T7 promoter: promoter for bacteriophage T7 RNA polymerase
    668..1054    +  CDS            MS2: bacteriophage MS2 coat protein binds to a specific stem-loop structure in the viral RNA (Peabody, 1993)
   1097..1123    +  CDS            3xHA (fragment): three tandem HA epitope tags
   1139..2134    +  CDS            EIF2S2: IF2B_HUMAN - Also known as EIF2B. Experimental evidence at protein level: Swiss-Prot protein existence level 1. eIF-2 functions in the early steps of protein synthesis by forming a ternary complex with GTP and initiator tRNA. This complex binds to a 40S ribosomal subunit, followed by mRNA binding to form a 43S preinitiation complex. Junction of the 60S ribosomal subunit to form the 80S initiation complex is preceded by hydrolysis of the GTP bound to eIF-2 and release of an eIF-2-GDP binary complex. In order for eIF-2 to recycle and catalyze another round of initiation, the GDP bound to eIF-2 m
   2160..2244    +  CDS            large T antigen (fragment): large T antigen from SV40 (simian virus 40)
   2267..2388    +  polyA_signal   SV40 poly(A) signal: SV40 polyadenylation signal
   2422..2850    -  rep_origin     f1 ori (sequence partly withheld): f1 bacteriophage origin of replication; arrow indicates direction of (+) strand synthesis
   2877..2981    +  promoter       AmpR promoter: bla
   2983..3340    +  promoter       SV40 promoter: SV40 enhancer and early promoter
   3375..4169    +  CDS            NeoR/KanR: aminoglycoside phosphotransferase from Tn5; aph(3')-II (or nptII); confers resistance to neomycin, kanamycin, and G418 (Geneticin®)
   4190..4342    +  CDS            ble (fragment): BLE_KLEPN - Experimental evidence at protein level: Swiss-Prot protein existence level 1. Binding protein with a strong affinity to the bleomycin family of antibiotics. Binds to CL990; an antimitotic-antibiotic compound. From Klebsiella pneumoniae.
   4401..4448    +  polyA_signal   HSV TK poly(A) signal: herpes simplex virus thymidine kinase polyadenylation signal (Cole and Stacy, 1985)
   4539..4555    -  polyA_signal   bGH poly(A) signal (fragment): bovine growth hormone polyadenylation signal
   4777..5365    +  rep_origin     ori: high-copy-number ColE1/pMB1/pBR322/pUC origin of replication
>Addgene plasmid #148681 | pT7-MS2-HA-C1-HseIF2b_2-333_AF | depositor full sequence | sequence record 291129 | Full Sequence
TAGTTATTAATAGTAATCAATTACGGGGTCATTAGTTCATAGCCCATATATGGAGTTCCGCGTTACATAA
CTTACGGTAAATGGCCCGCCTGGCTGACCGCCCAACGACCCCCGCCCATTGACGTCAATAATGACGTATG
TTCCCATAGTAACGCCAATAGGGACTTTCCATTGACGTCAATGGGTGGAGTATTTACGGTAAACTGCCCA
CTTGGCAGTACATCAAGTGTATCATATGCCAAGTACGCCCCCTATTGACGTCAATGACGGTAAATGGCCC
GCCTGGCATTATGCCCAGTACATGACCTTATGGGACTTTCCTACTTGGCAGTACATCTACGTATTAGTCA
TCGCTATTACCATGGTGATGCGGTTTTGGCAGTACATCAATGGGCGTGGATAGCGGTTTGACTCACGGGG
ATTTCCAAGTCTCCACCCCATTGACGTCAATGGGAGTTTGTTTTGGCACCAAAATCAACGGGACTTTCCA
AAATGTCGTAACAACTCCGCCCCATTGACGCAAATGGGCGGTAGGCGTGTACGGTGGGAGGTCTATATAA
GCAGAGCTCTCTGGCTAACTAGAGAACCCACTGCTTACTGGCTTATCGAAATTAATACGACTCACTATAG
GGAGACCCAAGCTCTAGCGCTACCGGTCGCCACCATGGCTTCTAACTTTACTCAGTTCGTTCTCGTCGAC
AATGGCGGAACTGGCGACGTGACTGTCGCCCCAAGCAACTTCGCTAACGGGGTCGCTGAATGGATCAGCT
CTAACTCGCGATCACAGGCTTACAAAGTAACCTGTAGCGTTCGTCAGAGCTCTGCGCAGAATCGCAAATA
CACCATCAAAGTCGAGGTGCCTAAAGTGGCAACCCAGACTGTTGGTGGTGAAGAGCTTCCTGTAGCCGGA
TGGAGATCTTACTTAAATATGGAACTAACCATTCCAATTTTCGCCACGAATTCCGACTGCGAGCTTATTG
TTAAGGCAATGCAAGGTCTCCTAAAAGATGGAAACCCGATTCCCTCGGCCATCGCGGCCAACTCCGGCAT
CTACGGAGGTGGAGGTGGATCTGGTGGATCTCCTCCACATATGGCTTACCCATACGATGTTCCAGATTAC
GCTCCTCCATCTCGAGCATCTGGGGACGAGATGATTTTTGATCCTACTATGAGCAAGAAGAAAAAGAAGA
AGAAGAAGCCTTTTATGTTAGATGAGGAAGGGGATACCCAAACAGAGGAAACCCAGCCTTCAGAAACAAA
AGAAGTGGAGCCAGAGCCAACTGAGGACAAGGATTTGGAAGCTGATGAAGAGGACACTAGGAAAAAAGAT
GCTTCTGATGATCTAGATGACTTGAACTTCTTTAATCAAAAGAAAAAGAAGAAAAAAACTAAAAAGATAT
TTGATATTGATGAAGCTGAAGAAGGTGTAAAGGATCTTAAGATTGAAAGTGATGTTCAAGAACCAACTGA
ACCAGAGGATGACCTTGACATTATGCTTGGCAATAAAAAGAAGAAAAAGAAGAATGTTAAGTTCCCAGAT
GAGGATGAAATACTAGAGAAAGATGAAGCTCTAGAAGATGAAGACAACAAAAAAGATGATGGTATCTCAT
TCAGTAATCAGACAGGCCCTGCTTGGGCAGGCTCAGAAAGAGACTACACATACGAGGAGCTGCTGAATCG
AGTGTTCAACATCATGAGGGAAAAGAATCCAGATATGGTTGCTGGGGAGAAAAGGAAATTTGTCATGAAA
CCTCCACAAGTCGTCCGAGTAGGAACCAAGAAAACTTCTTTTGTCAACTTTACAGATATCTGTAAACTAT
TACATCGTCAGCCCAAACATCTCCTTGCATTTTTGTTGGCTGAATTGGGTACAAGTGGTTCTATAGATGG
TAATAACCAACTTGTAATCAAAGGAAGATTCCAACAGAAACAGATAGAAAATGTCTTGAGAAGATATATC
AAGGAATATGTCACTTGTCACACATGCCGATCACCGGACACAATCCTGCAGAAGGACACACGACTCTATT
TCCTACAGTGCGAAACTTGTCATTCTAGATGTTCTGTTGCCAGTATCAAAACCGGCTTCCAGGCTGTCAC
GGGCAAGCGAGCACAGCTCCGTGCCAAAGCTAACTAGGGATCCACCGGATCTAGATAACTGATCATAATC
AGCCATACCACATTTGTAGAGGTTTTACTTGCTTTAAAAAACCTCCCACACCTCCCCCTGAACCTGAAAC
ATAAAATGAATGCAATTGTTGTTGTTAACTTGTTTATTGCAGCTTATAATGGTTACAAATAAAGCAATAG
CATCACAAATTTCACAAATAAAGCATTTTTTTCACTGCATTCTAGTTGTGGTTTGTCCAAACTCATCAAT
GTATCTTAACGCGTAAATTGTAAGCGTTAATATTTTGTTAAAATTCGCGTTAAATTTTTGTTAAATCAGC
TCATTTTTTAACCAATAGGCCGAAATCGGCAAAATCCCTTATAAATCAAAAGAATAGACCGAGATAGGGT
[37 nt withheld, positions 2521-2557]
AAAGAACGTGGACTCCAACGTCAAAGG
[49 nt withheld, positions 2585-2633]
T
[91 nt withheld, positions 2635-2725]
G
[124 nt withheld, positions 2727-2850]
CAGGTGGCACTTTTCGGGGAAATGTGCGCGGAACCCCTATTTGTTTATTTTTCTAAATACATTCAAATAT
GTATCCGCTCATGAGACAATAACCCTGATAAATGCTTCAATAATATTGAAAAAGGAAGAGTCCTGAGGCG
GAAAGAACCAGCTGTGGAATGTGTGTCAGTTAGGGTGTGGAAAGTCCCCAGGCTCCCCAGCAGGCAGAAG
TATGCAAAGCATGCATCTCAATTAGTCAGCAACCAGGTGTGGAAAGTCCCCAGGCTCCCCAGCAGGCAGA
AGTATGCAAAGCATGCATCTCAATTAGTCAGCAACCATAGTCCCGCCCCTAACTCCGCCCATCCCGCCCC
TAACTCCGCCCAGTTCCGCCCATTCTCCGCCCCATGGCTGACTAATTTTTTTTATTTATGCAGAGGCCGA
GGCCGCCTCGGCCTCTGAGCTATTCCAGAAGTAGTGAGGAGGCTTTTTTGGAGGCCTAGGCTTTTGCAAA
GATCGATCAAGAGACAGGATGAGGATCGTTTCGCATGATTGAACAAGATGGATTGCACGCAGGTTCTCCG
GCCGCTTGGGTGGAGAGGCTATTCGGCTATGACTGGGCACAACAGACAATCGGCTGCTCTGATGCCGCCG
TGTTCCGGCTGTCAGCGCAGGGGCGCCCGGTTCTTTTTGTCAAGACCGACCTGTCCGGTGCCCTGAATGA
ACTGCAAGACGAGGCAGCGCGGCTATCGTGGCTGGCCACGACGGGCGTTCCTTGCGCAGCTGTGCTCGAC
GTTGTCACTGAAGCGGGAAGGGACTGGCTGCTATTGGGCGAAGTGCCGGGGCAGGATCTCCTGTCATCTC
ACCTTGCTCCTGCCGAGAAAGTATCCATCATGGCTGATGCAATGCGGCGGCTGCATACGCTTGATCCGGC
TACCTGCCCATTCGACCACCAAGCGAAACATCGCATCGAGCGAGCACGTACTCGGATGGAAGCCGGTCTT
GTCGATCAGGATGATCTGGACGAAGAGCATCAGGGGCTCGCGCCAGCCGAACTGTTCGCCAGGCTCAAGG
CGAGCATGCCCGACGGCGAGGATCTCGTCGTGACCCATGGCGATGCCTGCTTGCCGAATATCATGGTGGA
AAATGGCCGCTTTTCTGGATTCATCGACTGTGGCCGGCTGGGTGTGGCGGACCGCTATCAGGACATAGCG
TTGGCTACCCGTGATATTGCTGAAGAGCTTGGCGGCGAATGGGCTGACCGCTTCCTCGTGCTTTACGGTA
TCGCCGCTCCCGATTCGCAGCGCATCGCCTTCTATCGCCTTCTTGACGAGTTCTTCTGAGCGGGACTCTG
GGGTTCGAAATGACCGACCAAGCGACGCCCAACCTGCCATCACGAGATTTCGATTCCACCGCCGCCTTCT
ATGAAAGGTTGGGCTTCGGAATCGTTTTCCGGGACGCCGGCTGGATGATCCTCCAGCGCGGGGATCTCAT
GCTGGAGTTCTTCGCCCACCCTAGGGGGAGGCTAACTGAAACACGGAAGGAGACAATACCGGAAGGAACC
CGCGCTATGACGGCAATAAAAAGACAGAATAAAACGCACGGTGTTGGGTCGTTTGTTCATAAACGCGGGG
TTCGGTCCCAGGGCTGGCACTCTGTCGATACCCCACCGAGACCCCATTGGGGCCAATACGCCCGCGTTTC
TTCCTTTTCCCCACCCCACCCCCCAAGTTCGGGTGAAGGCCCAGGGCTCGCAGCCAACGTCGGGGCGGCA
GGCCCTGCCATAGCCTCAGGTTACTCATATATACTTTAGATTGATTTAAAACTTCATTTTTAATTTAAAA
GGATCTAGGTGAAGATCCTTTTTGATAATCTCATGACCAAAATCCCTTAACGTGAGTTTTCGTTCCACTG
AGCGTCAGACCCCGTAGAAAAGATCAAAGGATCTTCTTGAGATCCTTTTTTTCTGCGCGTAATCTGCTGC
TTGCAAACAAAAAAACCACCGCTACCAGCGGTGGTTTGTTTGCCGGATCAAGAGCTACCAACTCTTTTTC
CGAAGGTAACTGGCTTCAGCAGAGCGCAGATACCAAATACTGTCCTTCTAGTGTAGCCGTAGTTAGGCCA
CCACTTCAAGAACTCTGTAGCACCGCCTACATACCTCGCTCTGCTAATCCTGTTACCAGTGGCTGCTGCC
AGTGGCGATAAGTCGTGTCTTACCGGGTTGGACTCAAGACGATAGTTACCGGATAAGGCGCAGCGGTCGG
GCTGAACGGGGGGTTCGTGCACACAGCCCAGCTTGGAGCGAACGACCTACACCGAACTGAGATACCTACA
GCGTGAGCTATGAGAAAGCGCCACGCTTCCCGAAGGGAGAAAGGCGGACAGGTATCCGGTAAGCGGCAGG
GTCGGAACAGGAGAGCGCACGAGGGAGCTTCCAGGGGGAAACGCCTGGTATCTTTATAGTCCTGTCGGGT
TTCGCCACCTCTGACTTGAGCGTCGATTTTTGTGATGCTCGTCAGGGGGGCGGAGCCTATGGAAAAACGC
CAGCAACGCGGCCTTTTTACGGTTCCTGGCCTTTTGCTGGCCTTTTGCTCACATGTTCTTTCCTGCGTTA
TCCCCTGATTCTGTGGATAACCGTATTACCGCCATGCAT
